>Addgene plasmid #186317 | pQE80_T5_P9-ehaA_LacI | addgene full sequence | sequence record 366946 | Addgene NGS Result
GTCGAGAAATCATAAAAAATTTATTTGCTTTGTGAGCGGATAACAATTATAATAGATTCAATTGTGAGCG
GATAACAATTTCACACAGAATTCATTAAAGAGGAGAAATTAACTATGAAATACCTGCTGCCGACCGCTGC
TGCTGGTCTGCTGCTCCTCGCTGCCCAGCCGGCGATGGCCATGAGAGGATCGTCTCCCGAAGATGAGAAT
CAGGCGCTTGAACAGAAGAATGCCCAACTGAAGCAGGAAATTGCCGCCCTGGAACAGGAGATTGCACAAT
TGGAGTACGGAGGTAGCGGTAGCGGCTCTGGATCAGGCAGCGGATCACTCGAGACACCTACGCCGGGTCC
GGATCTGAATGTGGATAATGACCTGCGACCGGAGGCGGGTAGCTACATTGCGAACCTTGCAGCAGCGAAT
ACCATGTTCACCACGCGTCTGCATGAGCGTCTGGGTAATACGTACTATACCGACATGGTGACGGGTGAGC
AGAAACAAACCACTATGTGGATGCGCCATGAAGGTGGTCATAATAAATGGCGTGATGGCAGCGGCCAGCT
GAAAACCCAAAGCAATCGCTATGTTCTGCAACTGGGAGGCGATGTCGCGCAGTGGAGCCAAAACGGCAGC
GACCGCTGGCATGTTGGGGTCATGGCGGGATATGGCAACAGCGACAGCAAAACCATTTCCTCGCGAACCG
GTTATCGTGCAAAAGCGAGTGTGAACGGATATAGCACAGGCCTCTATGCCACCTGGTATGCCGATGACGA
GTCGCGTAATGGCGCGTATCTCGACAGTTGGGCGCAGTACAGCTGGTTTGATAACACAGTGAAAGGGGAT
GACTTACAAAGTGAATCCTATAAATCAAAAGGATTTACCGCTTCACTGGAAGCTGGATACAAACACAAAT
TAGCTGAATTTAATGGCAGCCAGGGAACGCGTAATGAATGGTATGTTCAGCCGCAAGCACAGGTTACCTG
GATGGGAGTCAAAGCCGATAAGCACCGCGAAAGCAACGGAACCCTCGTTCATAGCAACGGTGATGGCAAT
GTTCAAACCCGACTTGGCGTAAAAACCTGGCTGAAGAGCCACCATAAAATGGATGACGGTAAATCCCGCG
AGTTCCAGCCGTTTGTAGAAGTGAACTGGCTACATAACAGTAAGGATTTCAGCACCAGTATGGATGGCGT
GTCTGTCACTCAGGATGGAGCCCGAAATATTGCTGAGATAAAAACCGGGGTGGAAGGACAGCTAAATGCC
AACCTGAATGTCTGGGGGAATGTGGGCGTTCAGGTTGCCGATAGGGGATATAATGACACCTCTGCAATGG
TTGGCATTAAGTGGCAATTCTGAAAGCTTAATTAGCTGAGCTTGGACTCCTGTTGATAGATCCAGTAATG
ACCTCAGAACTCCATCTGGATTTGTTCAGAACGCTCGGTTGCCGCCGGGCGTTTTTTATTGGTGAGAATC
CAAGCTAGCTTGGCGAGATTTTCAGGAGCTAAGGAAGCTAAAATGGAGAAAAAAATCACTGGATATACCA
CCGTTGATATATCCCAATGGCATCGTAAAGAACATTTTGAGGCATTTCAGTCAGTTGCTCAATGTACCTA
TAACCAGACCGTTCAGCTGGATATTACGGCCTTTTTAAAGACCGTAAAGAAAAATAAGCACAAGTTTTAT
CCGGCCTTTATTCACATTCTTGCCCGCCTGATGAATGCTCATCCGGAATTTCGTATGGCAATGAAAGACG
GTGAGCTGGTGATATGGGATAGTGTTCACCCTTGTTACACCGTTTTCCATGAGCAAACTGAAACGTTTTC
ATCGCTCTGGAGTGAATACCACGACGATTTCCGGCAGTTTCTACACATATATTCGCAAGATGTGGCGTGT
TACGGTGAAAACCTGGCCTATTTCCCTAAAGGGTTTATTGAGAATATGTTTTTCGTCTCAGCCAATCCCT
GGGTGAGTTTCACCAGTTTTGATTTAAACGTGGCCAATATGGACAACTTCTTCGCCCCCGTTTTCACCAT
GGGCAAATATTATACGCAAGGCGACAAGGTGCTGATGCCGCTGGCGATTCAGGTTCATCATGCCGTTTGT
GATGGCTTCCATGTCGGCAGAATGCTTAATGAATTACAACAGTACTGCGATGAGTGGCAGGGCGGGGCGT
AATTTTTTTAAGGCAGTTATTGGTGCCCTTAAACGCCTGGGGTAATGACTCTCTAGCTTGAGGCATCAAA
TAAAACGAAAGGCTCAGTCGAAAGACTGGGCCTTTCGTTTTATCTGTTGTTTGTCGGTGAACGCTCTCCT
GAGTAGGACAAATCCGCCCTCTAGATTACGTGCAGTCGATGATAAGCTGTCAAACATGAGAATTGTGCCT
AATGAGTGAGCTAACTTACATTAATTGCGTTGCGCTCACTGCCCGCTTTCCAGTCGGGAAACCTGTCGTG
CCAGCTGCATTAATGAATCGGCCAACGCGCGGGGAGAGGCGGTTTGCGTATTGGGCGCCAGGGTGGTTTT
TCTTTTCACCAGTGAGACGGGCAACAGCTGATTGCCCTTCACCGCCTGGCCCTGAGAGAGTTGCAGCAAG
CGGTCCACGCTGGTTTGCCCCAGCAGGCGAAAATCCTGTTTGATGGTGGTTAACGGCGGGATATAACATG
AGCTGTCTTCGGTATCGTCGTATCCCACTACCGAGATATCCGCACCAACGCGCAGCCCGGACTCGGTAAT
GGCGCGCATTGCGCCCAGCGCCATCTGATCGTTGGCAACCAGCATCGCAGTGGGAACGATGCCCTCATTC
AGCATTTGCATGGTTTGTTGAAAACCGGACATGGCACTCCAGTCGCCTTCCCGTTCCGCTATCGGCTGAA
TTTGATTGCGAGTGAGATATTTATGCCAGCCAGCCAGACGCAGACGCGCCGAGACAGAACTTAATGGGCC
CGCTAACAGCGCGATTTGCTGGTGACCCAATGCGACCAGATGCTCCACGCCCAGTCGCGTACCGTCTTCA
TGGGAGAAAATAATACTGTTGATGGGTGTCTGGTCAGAGACATCAAGAAATAACGCCGGAACATTAGTGC
AGGCAGCTTCCACAGCAATGGCATCCTGGTCATCCAGCGGATAGTTAATGATCAGCCCACTGACGCGTTG
CGCGAGAAGATTGTGCACCGCCGCTTTACAGGCTTCGACGCCGCTTCGTTCTACCATCGACACCACCACG
CTGGCACCCAGTTGATCGGCGCGAGATTTAATCGCCGCGACAATTTGCGACGGCGCGTGCAGGGCCAGAC
TGGAGGTGGCAACGCCAATCAGCAACGACTGTTTGCCCGCCAGTTGTTGTGCCACGCGGTTGGGAATGTA
ATTCAGCTCCGCCATCGCCGCTTCCACTTTTTCCCGCGTTTTCGCAGAAACGTGGCTGGCCTGGTTCACC
ACGCGGGAAACGGTCTGATAAGAGACACCGGCATACTCTGCGACATCGTATAACGTTACTGGTTTCACAT
TCACCACCCTGAATTGACTCTCTTCCGGGCGCTATCATGCCATACCGCGAAAGGTTTTGCACCATTCGAT
GGTGTCGGAATTTCGGGCAGCGTTGGGTCCTGGCCACGGGTGCGCATGATCTAGAGCTGCCTCGCGCGTT
TCGGTGATGACGGTGAAAACCTCTGACACATGCAGCTCCCGGAGACGGTCACAGCTTGTCTGTAAGCGGA
TGCCGGGAGCAGACAAGCCCGTCAGGGCGCGTCAGCGGGTGTTGGCGGGTGTCGGGGCGCAGCCATGACC
CAGTCACGTAGCGATAGCGGAGTGTATACTGGCTTAACTATGCGGCATCAGAGCAGATTGTACTGAGAGT
GCACCATATGCGGTGTGAAATACCGCACAGATGCGTAAGGAGAAAATACCGCATCAGGCGCTCTTCCGCT
TCCTCGCTCACTGACTCGCTGCGCTCGGTCGTTCGGCTGCGGCGAGCGGTATCAGCTCACTCAAAGGCGG
TAATACGGTTATCCACAGAATCAGGGGATAACGCAGGAAAGAACATGTGAGCAAAAGGCCAGCAAAAGGC
CAGGAACCGTAAAAAGGCCGCGTTGCTGGCGTTTTTCCATAGGCTCCGCCCCCCTGACGAGCATCACAAA
AATCGACGCTCAAGTCAGAGGTGGCGAAACCCGACAGGACTATAAAGATACCAGGCGTTTCCCCCTGGAA
GCTCCCTCGTGCGCTCTCCTGTTCCGACCCTGCCGCTTACCGGATACCTGTCCGCCTTTCTCCCTTCGGG
AAGCGTGGCGCTTTCTCATAGCTCACGCTGTAGGTATCTCAGTTCGGTGTAGGTCGTTCGCTCCAAGCTG
GGCTGTGTGCACGAACCCCCCGTTCAGCCCGACCGCTGCGCCTTATCCGGTAACTATCGTCTTGAGTCCA
ACCCGGTAAGACACGACTTATCGCCACTGGCAGCAGCCACTGGTAACAGGATTAGCAGAGCGAGGTATGT
AGGCGGTGCTACAGAGTTCTTGAAGTGGTGGCCTAACTACGGCTACACTAGAAGGACAGTATTTGGTATC
TGCGCTCTGCTGAAGCCAGTTACCTTCGGAAAAAGAGTTGGTAGCTCTTGATCCGGCAAACAAACCACCG
CTGGTAGCGGTGGTTTTTTTGTTTGCAAGCAGCAGATTACGCGCAGAAAAAAAGGATCTCAAGAAGATCC
TTTGATCTTTTCTACGGGGTCTGACGCTCAGTGGAACGAAAACTCACGTTAAGGGATTTTGGTCATGAGA
TTATCAAAAAGGATCTTCACCTAGATCCTTTTAAATTAAAAATGAAGTTTTAAATCAATCTAAAGTATAT
ATGAGTAAACTTGGTCTGACAGTTACCAATGCTTAATCAGTGAGGCACCTATCTCAGCGATCTGTCTATT
TCGTTCATCCATAGTTGCCTGACTCCCCGTCGTGTAGATAACTACGATACGGGAGGGCTTACCATCTGGC
CCCAGTGCTGCAATGATACCGCGAGACCCACGCTCACCGGCTCCAGATTTATCAGCAATAAACCAGCCAG
CCGGAAGGGCCGAGCGCAGAAGTGGTCCTGCAACTTTATCCGCCTCCATCCAGTCTATTAATTGTTGCCG
GGAAGCTAGAGTAAGTAGTTCGCCAGTTAATAGTTTGCGCAACGTTGTTGCCATTGCTACAGGCATCGTG
GTGTCACGCTCGTCGTTTGGTATGGCTTCATTCAGCTCCGGTTCCCAACGATCAAGGCGAGTTACATGAT
CCCCCATGTTGTGCAAAAAAGCGGTTAGCTCCTTCGGTCCTCCGATCGTTGTCAGAAGTAAGTTGGCCGC
AGTGTTATCACTCATGGTTATGGCAGCACTGCATAATTCTCTTACTGTCATGCCATCCGTAAGATGCTTT
TCTGTGACTGGTGAGTACTCAACCAAGTCATTCTGAGAATAGTGTATGCGGCGACCGAGTTGCTCTTGCC
CGGCGTCAATACGGGATAATACCGCGCCACATAGCAGAACTTTAAAAGTGCTCATCATTGGAAAACGTTC
TTCGGGGCGAAAACTCTCAAGGATCTTACCGCTGTTGAGATCCAGTTCGATGTAACCCACTCGTGCACCC
AACTGATCTTCAGCATCTTTTACTTTCACCAGCGTTTCTGGGTGAGCAAAAACAGGAAGGCAAAATGCCG
CAAAAAAGGGAATAAGGGCGACACGGAAATGTTGAATACTCATACTCTTCCTTTTTCAATATTATTGAAG
CATTTATCAGGGTTATTGTCTCATGAGCGGATACATATTTGAATGTATTTAGAAAAATAAACAAATAGGG
GTTCCGCGCACATTTCCCCGAAAAGTGCCACCTGACGTCTAAGAAACCATTATTATCATGACATTAACCT
ATAAAAATAGGCGTATCACGAGGCCCTTTCGTCTTCAC
Features (pLannotate 1.2.2; 17 found; start..end, strand, type, name):
     10..54      +  promoter       T5 promoter: bacteriophage T5 promoter for E. coli RNA polymerase, with embedded lac operator
     62..78      +  protein_bind   lac operator: The lac repressor binds to the lac operator to inhibit transcription in E. coli. This inhibition can be relieved by adding lactose or isopropyl-β-D-thiogalactopyranoside (IPTG). lac repressor encoded by lacI
    115..180     +  sig_peptide    pelB signal sequence: leader peptide for secretion; pelB (fragment)
    376..1344    +  CDS            ydeU (fragment): YDEU_ECOLI - Protein uncertain: Swiss-Prot protein existence level 5. From Escherichia coli (strain K12).
   1375..1469    +  terminator     lambda t0 terminator: transcription terminator from phage lambda
   1484..1512    +  promoter       cat promoter (fragment): promoter of the E. coli cat gene encoding chloramphenicol acetyltransferase
   1513..2169    +  CDS            cat: CAT_ECOLX - Experimental evidence at protein level: Swiss-Prot protein existence level 1. This enzyme is an effector of chloramphenicol resistance in bacteria. From Escherichia coli. This protein is used as a marker in many commonly used cloning vectors, such as pACYC184.
   2237..2323    +  terminator     rrnB T1 terminator: Escherichia coli rrnB; transcription terminator T1 from the E. coli rrnB gene
   2346..2363    -  promoter       tet promoter (fragment): E. coli promoter for tetracycline efflux protein gene
   2382..2403    -  protein_bind   CAP binding site: CAP binding activates transcription in the presence of cAMP. E. coli catabolite activator protein
   2416..3498    -  CDS            lacI: lac repressor; lacI; The lac repressor binds to the lac operator to inhibit transcription in E. coli. This inhibition can be relieved by adding lactose or isopropyl-β-D-thiogalactopyranoside (IPTG).
   3499..3576    -  promoter       lacIq promoter: lacI (mutant); In the lacIq allele, a single base change in the promoter boosts expression of the lacI gene about 10-fold.
   3625..3666    +  CDS            rop (fragment): Rop protein, which maintains plasmids at low copy number; rop
   3768..3908    +  misc_feature   bom: basis of mobility region from pBR322
   4094..4682    -  rep_origin     ori: high-copy-number ColE1/pMB1/pBR322/pUC origin of replication
   4853..5713    -  CDS            AmpR: β-lactamase; bla; confers resistance to ampicillin, carbenicillin, and related antibiotics
   5714..5818    -  promoter       AmpR promoter: bla
