[The description below was written by a language model from this plasmid's Addgene catalogue record and pLannotate feature annotations shown in this document.]
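Description:
pQE80_T5_P9-ehaA_LacI is a bacterial expression plasmid built on the Qiagen pQE80 backbone for inducible production in E. coli of the P9 helixCAM, a synthetic cell adhesion molecule from a platform for programmable cellular assembly. The sequenced record is 5,918 nt. It replicates from a high-copy ColE1/pMB1-type origin, with an adjacent bom site and only a short fragment of rop. Selection is by ampicillin through the bla gene and its native promoter. A cat (chloramphenicol acetyltransferase) coding sequence with a partial cat promoter is also annotated downstream of the expression cassette, followed by the rrnB T1 terminator. The catalogue lists only ampicillin as the selection.

The expression cassette is driven by the bacteriophage T5 promoter, which is read by E. coli RNA polymerase. It carries an embedded lac operator plus a second operator just downstream. The plasmid also encodes lacI under the lacIq promoter, so repression is supplied in cis and is relieved by IPTG or lactose. The listed insert, P9-ehaA, is synthetic and 1,239 bp. In the feature table it begins with a pelB signal sequence for export across the inner membrane. An unannotated stretch follows, which presumably holds the P9 helix element, although the annotation does not identify it. The last annotated part is a large region matched to an E. coli ydeU fragment, which appears to correspond to the ehaA portion named in the insert. The lambda t0 terminator ends the transcript. The record supports use of this plasmid for induced expression of the P9 helixCAM in E. coli. It does not state the binding partner or give details of surface display.
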