Addgene plasmid #186317: pQE80_T5_P9-ehaA_LacI
Purpose: Plasmid for inducible E coli expression of the P9 helixCAM.
Depositing lab: George Church. Depositing organization: Harvard Medical School. Publication: helixCAM: A platform for programmable cellular assembly in bacteria and human cells. Chao G, Wannier TM, Gutierrez C, Borders NC, Appleton E, Chadha A, Lebar T, Church GM. Cell. 2022 Aug 23. pii: S0092-8674(22)01061-3. doi: 10.1016/j.cell.2022.08.012. PubMed 36055250.
Backbone
  Vector backbone: pQE80
  Backbone manufacturer: Qiagen
  Vector type: Bacterial Expression
Growth in bacteria
  Bacterial resistance: Ampicillin, 100 μg/mL
  Growth temperature: 37°C
  Growth strain: NEBExpress Iq Competent E coli
  Growth instructions: Grows in normal cloning strains and conditions. Provided in the NEBExpress Iq strain for ease of expression induction.
  Copy number: High Copy
Gene/Insert
  Gene/Insert name: P9-ehaA
  Species: Synthetic
  Insert size (bp): 1239
Terms and licenses: Academic/Nonprofit Terms; Industry Terms: Not Available to Industry
How to cite: pQE80_T5_P9-ehaA_LacI was a gift from George Church (Addgene plasmid # 186317 ; http://n2t.net/addgene:186317 ; RRID:Addgene_186317)
